>Addgene plasmid #89730 | pCDF-casBCDE(-6) | addgene full sequence | sequence record 177596 | Addgene NGS Result
GGGAAATTGTGAGCGGATAACAATTCCCCTGTAGAAATAATTTTGTTTAACTTTAATAAGGAGATATACC
ATGGCAAGCTGGAGCCACCCGCAGTTCGAAAAGGGTGCACTTGAAGTCCTCTTTCAGGGACCCGGGTACC
AGATGGCTGATGAAATTGATGCAATGGCTTTATATCGAGCCTGGCAACAACTGGATAATGGATCATGTGC
GCAAATTAGACGTGTTTCAGAACCTGATGAATTACGCGATATCCCTGCGTTTTATAGGCTGGTGCAACCT
TTTGGTTGGGAAAACCCACGTCACCAGCAGGCTCTTTTGCGCATGGTGTTTTGCCTGAGCGCAGGAAAGA
ATGTCATCCGACATCAGGACAAAAAATCGGAGCAAACAACAGGTATCTCGTTGGGAAGAGCTTTAGCCAA
TAGTGGAAGAATTAACGAGCGCCGTATCTTTCAATTAATTCGGGCTGACAGAACAGCCGATATGGTCCAG
TTACGTCGATTACTTACTCACGCCGAACCCGTACTTGACTGGCCATTAATGGCCAGGATGTTGACCTGGT
GGGGAAAGCGCGAACGCCAGCAACTTCTGGAAGATTTTGTATTGACCACAAACAAAAATGCGTAAGGAAA
CCTTTCTATGTCTAACTTTATCAATATTCATGTTCTGATCTCTCACAGCCCTTCATGTCTGAACCGCGAC
GATATGAACATGCAGAAAGACGCTATTTTCGGCGGCAAAAGACGAGTAAGAATTTCAAGTCAAAGCCTTA
AACGTGCGATGCGTAAAAGTGGTTATTACGCACAAAATATTGGTGAATCCAGTCTCAGAACCATTCATCT
TGCACAATTACGTGATGTTCTTCGGCAAAAACTTGGTGAACGTTTTGACCAAAAAATCATCGATAAGACA
TTAGCGCTGCTCTCCGGTAAATCAGTTGATGAAGCCGAAAAGATTTCTGCCGATGCGGTTACTCCCTGGG
TTGTGGGAGAAATAGCCTGGTTCTGTGAGCAGGTTGCAAAAGCAGAGGCTGATAATCTGGATGATAAAAA
GCTGCTCAAAGTTCTTAAGGAAGATATTGCCGCCATACGTGTGAATTTACAGCAGGGTGTTGATATTGCG
CTTAGTGGAAGAATGGCAACCAGCGGCATGATGACTGAGTTGGGAAAAGTTGATGGTGCAATGTCCATTG
CGCATGCGATCACTACTCATCAGGTTGATTCTGATATTGACTGGTTCACCGCTGTAGATGATTTACAGGA
ACAAGGTTCTGCACATCTGGGAACTCAGGAATTTTCATCGGGTGTTTTTTATCGTTATGCCAACATTAAC
CTCGCTCAACTTCAGGAAAATTTAGGTGGTGCCTCCAGGGAGCAGGCTCTGGAAATTGCAACCCATGTTG
TTCATATGCTGGCAACAGAGGTCCCTGGAGCAAAACAGCGTACTTATGCCGCTTTTAACCCTGCGGATAT
GGTAATGGTTAATTTCTCCGATATGCCACTTTCTATGGCAAATGCTTTTGAAAAAGCGGTTAAAGCGAAA
GATGGCTTTTTGCAACCGTCTATACAGGCGTTTAATCAATATTGGGATCGCGTTGCCAATGGATATGGTC
TGAACGGAGCTGCTGCGCAATTCAGCTTATCTGATGTAGACCCAATTACTGCTCAAGTTAAACAAATGCC
TACTTTAGAACAGTTAAAATCCTGGGTTCGTAATAATGGCGAGGCGTGAACATGAGATCTTATTTGATCT
TGCGGCTTGCTGGGCCAATGCAAGCCTGGGGGCAGCCGACCTTTGAAGGAACGCGACCTACCGGAAGATT
TCCGACCCGAAGCGGGTTATTAGGGCTACTCGGGGCTTGTCTTGGGATCCAACGTGATGATACTTCTTCA
TTACAGGCGTTATCAGAGAGTGTGCAATTTGCAGTGCGCTGCGATGAACTCATTCTTGACGATCGTCGTG
TGTCTGTAACGGGGTTGCGTGATTACCATACAGTCCTTGGAGCGCGAGAAGATTACCGTGGTTTGAAAAG
TCATGAAACGATTCAAACATGGCGCGAATATTTATGTGATGCCTCCTTTACCGTCGCTCTCTGGTTAACA
CCCCATGCAACGATGGTTATCTCAGAACTTGAAAAAGCAGTATTAAAGCCTCGGTATACACCTTACCTGG
GGCGGAGAAGTTGCCCACTAACACACCCGCTTTTTTTGGGGACATGTCAGGCATCGGATCCTCAGAAGGC
GCTATTAAATTATGAGCCCGTTGGCGGCGATATATATAGTGAGGAATCAGTTACAGGGCATCATTTAAAA
TTTACGGCGCGCGACGAACCGATGATCACCTTGCCTCGACAATTTGCTTCCCGAGAATGGTATGTGATTA
AAGGAGGTATGGATGTATCTCAGTAAAGTCATCATTGCCAGGGCCTGGAGCAGGGATCTTTACCAACTTC
ACCAGGGATTATGGCATTTATTTCCAAACAGACCGGATGCTGCTCGTGATTTTCTTTTTCATGTTGAGAA
GCGAAACACACCAGAAGGCTGTCATGTTTTATTGCAGTCAGCGCAAATGCCTGTTTCAACTGCCGTTGCG
ACAGTCATTAAAACTAAACAGGTTGAATTTCAACTTCAGGTTGGTGTTCCACTCTATTTTCGGCTTCGGG
CAAATCCGATCAAAACTATTCTCGACAATCAAAAGCGCCTGGACAGTAAAGGGAATATTAAACGCTGTCG
GGTTCCGTTAATAAAAGAAGCAGAACAAATCGCGTGGTTGCAACGTAAATTGGGCAATGCGGCGCGCGTT
GAAGATGTGCATCCCATATCGGAACGGCCACAGTATTTTTCTGGTGATGGTAAAAGTGGAAAGATCCAAA
CGGTTTGCTTTGAAGGTGTGCTCACCATCAACGACGCGCCAGCGTTAATAGATCTTGTACAGCAAGGTAT
TGGGCCAGCTAAATCGATGGGATGTGGCTTGCTATCTTTGGCTCCACTGTGAGCGGCCGCACTCGAGATT
TGGATGGTTTAAGGTTGGTGGGTTGTTTTTATGGGAAAAAATGCTTTAAGAACAAATGTATACTTTTAGA
GAGTTCCCCGCGCCAGCGGGGATAAACCGCTGTCTTTCGCTGCTGAGGGTGACGAGAGTTCCCCGCGCCA
GCGGGGATAAACCGAGCTCCCATTTTCAAACCCATCAAGACGCCTTCGCCTAGGCTGCTGCCACCGCTGA
GCAATAACTAGCATAACCCCTTGGGGCCTCTAAACGGGTCTTGAGGGGTTTTTTGCTGAAACCTCAGGCA
TTTGAGAAGCACACGGTCACACTGCTTCCGGTAGTCAATAAACCGGTAAACCAGCAATAGACATAAGCGG
CTATTTAACGACCCTGCCCTGAACCGACGACCGGGTCATCGTGGCCGGATCTTGCGGCCCCTCGGCTTGA
ACGAATTGTTAGACATTATTTGCCGACTACCTTGGTGATCTCGCCTTTCACGTAGTGGACAAATTCTTCC
AACTGATCTGCGCGCGAGGCCAAGCGATCTTCTTCTTGTCCAAGATAAGCCTGTCTAGCTTCAAGTATGA
CGGGCTGATACTGGGCCGGCAGGCGCTCCATTGCCCAGTCGGCAGCGACATCCTTCGGCGCGATTTTGCC
GGTTACTGCGCTGTACCAAATGCGGGACAACGTAAGCACTACATTTCGCTCATCGCCAGCCCAGTCGGGC
GGCGAGTTCCATAGCGTTAAGGTTTCATTTAGCGCCTCAAATAGATCCTGTTCAGGAACCGGATCAAAGA
GTTCCTCCGCCGCTGGACCTACCAAGGCAACGCTATGTTCTCTTGCTTTTGTCAGCAAGATAGCCAGATC
AATGTCGATCGTGGCTGGCTCGAAGATACCTGCAAGAATGTCATTGCGCTGCCATTCTCCAAATTGCAGT
TCGCGCTTAGCTGGATAACGCCACGGAATGATGTCGTCGTGCACAACAATGGTGACTTCTACAGCGCGGA
GAATCTCGCTCTCTCCAGGGGAAGCCGAAGTTTCCAAAAGGTCGTTGATCAAAGCTCGCCGCGTTGTTTC
ATCAAGCCTTACGGTCACCGTAACCAGCAAATCAATATCACTGTGTGGCTTCAGGCCGCCATCCACTGCG
GAGCCGTACAAATGTACGGCCAGCAACGTCGGTTCGAGATGGCGCTCGATGACGCCAACTACCTCTGATA
GTTGAGTCGATACTTCGGCGATCACCGCTTCCCTCATACTCTTCCTTTTTCAATATTATTGAAGCATTTA
TCAGGGTTATTGTCTCATGAGCGGATACATATTTGAATGTATTTAGAAAAATAAACAAATAGCTAGCTCA
CTCGGTCGCTACGCTCCGGGCGTGAGACTGCGGCGGGCGCTGCGGACACATACAAAGTTACCCACAGATT
CCGTGGATAAGCAGGGGACTAACATGTGAGGCAAAACAGCAGGGCCGCGCCGGTGGCGTTTTTCCATAGG
CTCCGCCCTCCTGCCAGAGTTCACATAAACAGACGCTTTTCCGGTGCATCTGTGGGAGCCGTGAGGCTCA
ACCATGAATCTGACAGTACGGGCGAAACCCGACAGGACTTAAAGATCCCCACCGTTTCCGGCGGGTCGCT
CCCTCTTGCGCTCTCCTGTTCCGACCCTGCCGTTTACCGGATACCTGTTCCGCCTTTCTCCCTTACGGGA
AGTGTGGCGCTTTCTCATAGCTCACACACTGGTATCTCGGCTCGGTGTAGGTCGTTCGCTCCAAGCTGGG
CTGTAAGCAAGAACTCCCCGTTCAGCCCGACTGCTGCGCCTTATCCGGTAACTGTTCACTTGAGTCCAAC
CCGGAAAAGCACGGTAAAACGCCACTGGCAGCAGCCATTGGTAACTGGGAGTTCGCAGAGGATTTGTTTA
GCTAAACACGCGGTTGCTCTTGAAGTGTGCGCCAAAGTCCGGCTACACTGGAAGGACAGATTTGGTTGCT
GTGCTCTGCGAAAGCCAGTTACCACGGTTAAGCAGTTCCCCAACTGACTTAACCTTCGATCAAACCACCT
CCCCAGGTGGTTTTTTCGTTTACAGGGCAAAAGATTACGCGCAGAAAAAAAGGATCTCAAGAAGATCCTT
TGATCTTTTCTACTGAACCGCTCTAGATTTCAGTGCAATTTATCTCTTCAAATGTAGCACCTGAAGTCAG
CCCCATACGATATAAGTTGTAATTCTCATGTTAGTCATGCCCCGCGCCCACCGGAAGGAGCTGACTGGGT
TGAAGGCTCTCAAGGGCATCGGTCGAGATCCCGGTGCCTAATGAGTGAGCTAACTTACATTAATTGCGTT
GCGCTCACTGCCCGCTTTCCAGTCGGGAAACCTGTCGTGCCAGCTGCATTAATGAATCGGCCAACGCGCG
GGGAGAGGCGGTTTGCGTATTGGGCGCCAGGGTGGTTTTTCTTTTCACCAGTGAGACGGGCAACAGCTGA
TTGCCCTTCACCGCCTGGCCCTGAGAGAGTTGCAGCAAGCGGTCCACGCTGGTTTGCCCCAGCAGGCGAA
AATCCTGTTTGATGGTGGTTAACGGCGGGATATAACATGAGCTGTCTTCGGTATCGTCGTATCCCACTAC
CGAGATGTCCGCACCAACGCGCAGCCCGGACTCGGTAATGGCGCGCATTGCGCCCAGCGCCATCTGATCG
TTGGCAACCAGCATCGCAGTGGGAACGATGCCCTCATTCAGCATTTGCATGGTTTGTTGAAAACCGGACA
TGGCACTCCAGTCGCCTTCCCGTTCCGCTATCGGCTGAATTTGATTGCGAGTGAGATATTTATGCCAGCC
AGCCAGACGCAGACGCGCCGAGACAGAACTTAATGGGCCCGCTAACAGCGCGATTTGCTGGTGACCCAAT
GCGACCAGATGCTCCACGCCCAGTCGCGTACCGTCTTCATGGGAGAAAATAATACTGTTGATGGGTGTCT
GGTCAGAGACATCAAGAAATAACGCCGGAACATTAGTGCAGGCAGCTTCCACAGCAATGGCATCCTGGTC
ATCCAGCGGATAGTTAATGATCAGCCCACTGACGCGTTGCGCGAGAAGATTGTGCACCGCCGCTTTACAG
GCTTCGACGCCGCTTCGTTCTACCATCGACACCACCACGCTGGCACCCAGTTGATCGGCGCGAGATTTAA
TCGCCGCGACAATTTGCGACGGCGCGTGCAGGGCCAGACTGGAGGTGGCAACGCCAATCAGCAACGACTG
TTTGCCCGCCAGTTGTTGTGCCACGCGGTTGGGAATGTAATTCAGCTCCGCCATCGCCGCTTCCACTTTT
TCCCGCGTTTTCGCAGAAACGTGGCTGGCCTGGTTCACCACGCGGGAAACGGTCTGATAAGAGACACCGG
CATACTCTGCGACATCGTATAACGTTACTGGTTTCACATTCACCACCCTGAATTGACTCTCTTCCGGGCG
CTATCATGCCATACCGCGAAAGGTTTTGCGCCATTCGATGGTGTCCGGGATCTCGACGCTCTCCCTTATG
CGACTCCTGCATTAGGAAATTAATACGACTCACTATA
Features (pLannotate 1.2.2; 20 found; start..end, strand, type, name):
      7..23      +  protein_bind   lac operator: The lac repressor binds to the lac operator to inhibit transcription in E. coli. This inhibition can be relieved by adding lactose or isopropyl-β-D-thiogalactopyranoside (IPTG). lac repressor encoded by lacI
     42..64      +  RBS            RBS: efficient ribosome binding site from bacteriophage T7 gene 10 (Olins and Rangwala, 1989)
     80..103     +  CDS            Strep-Tag II: peptide that binds Strep-Tactin®, an engineered form of streptavidin
    110..133     +  CDS            HRV 3C site: recognition and cleavage site for human rhinovirus 3C and PreScission proteases
    143..622     +  CDS            casB: CSE2_ECOLI - Also known as cse2, ygcK. Experimental evidence at protein level: Swiss-Prot protein existence level 1. A component of Cascade, which participates in CRISPR interference, the third stage of CRISPR immunity. Cascade binds both crRNA and in a sequence-specific manner negatively supercoiled dsDNA target. This leads to the formation of an R-loop in which the crRNA binds the target DNA, displacing the noncomplementary strand. Cas3 is recruited to Cascade, nicks target DNA and then unwinds and cleaves the target, leading to DNA degradation and invader neutralization. From Escherichia co
    638..1726    +  CDS            casC: CASC_ECOLI - Also known as cas4, cse4, ygcJ. Experimental evidence at protein level: Swiss-Prot protein existence level 1. A component of Cascade, which participates in CRISPR interference, the third stage of CRISPR immunity. Cascade binds both crRNA and in a sequence-specific manner negatively supercoiled dsDNA target. This leads to the formation of an R-loop in which the crRNA binds the target DNA, displacing the noncomplementary strand. Cas3 is recruited to Cascade, nicks target DNA and then unwinds and cleaves the target, leading to DNA degradation and invader neutralization. CasCDE alone
   1732..2403    +  CDS            casD: CAS5_ECOLI - Also known as cas5, ygcI. Experimental evidence at protein level: Swiss-Prot protein existence level 1. A component of Cascade, which participates in CRISPR interference, the third stage of CRISPR immunity. Cascade binds both crRNA and in a sequence-specific manner negatively supercoiled dsDNA target. This leads to the formation of an R-loop in which the crRNA binds the target DNA, displacing the noncomplementary strand. Cas3 is recruited to Cascade, nicks target DNA and then unwinds and cleaves the target, leading to DNA degradation and invader neutralization. CasCDE alone is als
   2393..2989    +  CDS            casE: CAS6_ECOLI - Also known as cas6e, ygcH. Experimental evidence at protein level: Swiss-Prot protein existence level 1. A component of Cascade, which participates in CRISPR interference, the third stage of CRISPR immunity. Cascade binds both crRNA and in a sequence-specific manner negatively supercoiled dsDNA target. This leads to the formation of an R-loop in which the crRNA binds the target DNA, displacing the noncomplementary strand. Cas3 is recruited to Cascade, nicks target DNA and then unwinds and cleaves the target, leading to DNA degradation and invader neutralization. From Escherichia c
   3109..3135    +  CDS            M13 gene VIII (fragment): pVIII; VIII; major coat protein
   3203..3220    +  CDS            SET1 (fragment): solubility-enhancement tag derived from T7 phage gene 10B
   3228..3275    +  terminator     T7 terminator: transcription terminator for bacteriophage T7 RNA polymerase
   3446..4237    -  CDS            SmR: aminoglycoside adenylyltransferase (Murphy, 1985); aadA; confers resistance to spectinomycin and streptomycin
   4238..4329    -  promoter       AmpR promoter: bla
   4377..5115    -  rep_origin     CloDF13 ori: Plasmids containing the CloDF13 (CDF) origin of replication can be propagated in E. coli cells that contain additional plasmids with compatible origins.
   5212..5276    -  CDS            TcR (fragment): tetracycline efflux protein; tet; confers resistance to tetracycline
   5291..5312    -  protein_bind   CAP binding site: CAP binding activates transcription in the presence of cAMP. E. coli catabolite activator protein
   5325..6407    -  CDS            lacI: lac repressor; lacI; The lac repressor binds to the lac operator to inhibit transcription in E. coli. This inhibition can be relieved by adding lactose or isopropyl-β-D-thiogalactopyranoside (IPTG).
   6408..6485    -  promoter       lacI promoter: lacI
   6493..6528    -  CDS            TcR (fragment): tetracycline efflux protein; tet; confers resistance to tetracycline
   6531..2       +  promoter       T7 promoter (across the origin): promoter for bacteriophage T7 RNA polymerase
