[The description below was written by a language model from this plasmid's Addgene catalogue record and pLannotate feature annotations shown in this document.]
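Description:
pCDF-casBCDE(-6) is a bacterial expression plasmid built on the pCDF-casBCDE backbone for producing most of the Escherichia coli type I-E Cascade complex together with a modified CRISPR RNA. It replicates from the CloDF13 origin, which is compatible with other common E. coli origins and so allows co-maintenance with additional plasmids. Selection is through the aadA (SmR) gene, which confers streptomycin and spectinomycin resistance. A lacI gene with its own promoter is also carried on the plasmid.

Expression is driven by a T7 promoter followed by a lac operator and the T7 gene 10 ribosome binding site, giving IPTG-inducible transcription in hosts that supply T7 RNA polymerase. The operon begins with casB (Cse2) fused at its N-terminus to a Strep-Tag II and an HRV 3C protease cleavage site, which permits affinity capture of the assembled complex and tag removal. It continues with casC (Cas7), casD (Cas5) and casE (Cas6e). Cse1 (CasA) and Cas3 are not among the annotated features.

According to the catalogue record, a CRISPR mini-cassette was cloned between XhoI and AvrII. The array itself is not annotated in the feature table, but it presumably lies between casE and the T7 terminator, where the tool reports only short M13 gene VIII and SET1 fragment matches that are probably spurious. This array encodes a pre-crRNA whose spacer is shortened by six nucleotides at the leader-distal end relative to the wild-type spacer; Cas6e normally processes such transcripts into mature crRNA. The construct belongs to work examining how shortened spacers alter Cascade subunit stoichiometry while retaining interference and primed adaptation.
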