Addgene plasmid #89730: pCDF-casBCDE(-6)
Purpose: Expresses the Cascade subunits Cse2, Cas7, Cas5, Cas6e and pre-crRNA containing a shorter version of the wt spacer (-6) truncated by 6 nucleotides at the leader-distal end.
Depositing lab: Konstantin Kuznedelov & Konstantin Severinov. Depositing organization: Rutgers, The State University of New Jersey. Publication: Altered stoichiometry Escherichia coli Cascade complexes with shortened CRISPR RNA spacers are capable of interference and primed adaptation. Kuznedelov K, Mekler V, Lemak S, Tokmina-Lukaszewska M, Datsenko KA, Jain I, Savitskaya E, Mallon J, Shmakov S, Bothner B, Bailey S, Yakunin AF, Severinov K, Semenova E. Nucleic Acids Res. 2016 Dec 15;44(22):10849-10861. Epub 2016 Oct 13. 10.1093/nar/gkw914 PubMed 27738137.
Backbone
  Vector backbone: pCDF-casBCDE
  Backbone manufacturer: PMID:26013814
  Vector type: Bacterial Expression
Growth in bacteria
  Bacterial resistance: Streptomycin, 50 μg/mL
  Growth temperature: 37°C
  Growth strain: DH5alpha
  Copy number: High Copy
Gene/Insert
  Gene/Insert name: CRISPR array (alt name: CRISPR mini-cassette)
  Mutation: Derivative CRISPR array containing a shorter version of the wt spacer (-6) truncated by 6 nucleotides at the leader-distal end.
  Cloning method: Restriction Enzyme; 5′ cloning site XhoI (not destroyed); 3′ cloning site AvrII (not destroyed)
  Sequencing primers: 5′ Unknown; 3′ T7term
Terms and licenses: Academic/Nonprofit Terms; Industry Terms: Not Available to Industry
How to cite: pCDF-casBCDE(-6) was a gift from Konstantin Kuznedelov & Konstantin Severinov (Addgene plasmid # 89730 ; http://n2t.net/addgene:89730 ; RRID:Addgene_89730)
